>Addgene plasmid #13270 | pcDNA3-HA-14-3-3 beta | addgene full sequence | sequence record 199550 | Addgene NGS Result
GACATTGATTATTGACTAGTTATTAATAGTAATCAATTACGGGGTCATTAGTTCATAGCCCATATATGGA
GTTCCGCGTTACATAACTTACGGTAAATGGCCCGCCTGGCTGACCGCCCAACGACCCCCGCCCATTGACG
TCAATAATGACGTATGTTCCCATAGTAACGCCAATAGGGACTTTCCATTGACGTCAATGGGTGGAGTATT
TACGGTAAACTGCCCACTTGGCAGTACATCAAGTGTATCATATGCCAAGTACGCCCCCTATTGACGTCAA
TGACGGTAAATGGCCCGCCTGGCATTATGCCCAGTACATGACCTTATGGGACTTTCCTACTTGGCAGTAC
ATCTACGTATTAGTCATCGCTATTACCATGGTGATGCGGTTTTGGCAGTACATCAATGGGCGTGGATAGC
GGTTTGACTCACGGGGATTTCCAAGTCTCCACCCCATTGACGTCAATGGGAGTTTGTTTTGGCACCAAAA
TCAACGGGACTTTCCAAAATGTCGTAACAACTCCGCCCCATTGACGCAAATGGGCGGTAGGCGTGTACGG
TGGGAGGTCTATATAAGCAGAGCTCTCTGGCTAACTAGAGAACCCACTGCTTACTGGCTTATCGAAATTA
ATACGACTCACTATAGGGAGACCCAAGCTTACCATGGCCTACCCCTACGACGTGCCCGACTACGCCTCCC
TCGGATCCATGACCATGGACAAAAGTGAGCTGGTACAGAAAGCCAAACTCGCTGAGCAGGCTGAGCGCTA
TGATGATATGGCTGCAGCCATGAAGGCAGTCACAGAACAGGGGCATGAACTCTCCAACGAAGAGAGAAAT
CTGCTCTCTGTTGCCTACAAGAATGTGGTAGGCGCCCGCCGCTCTTCCTGGCGTGTCATCTCCAGCATTG
AGCAGAAAACAGAGAGGAATGAGAAGAAGCAGCAGATGGGCAAAGAGTACCGTGAGAAGATAGAGGCAGA
ACTGCAGGACATCTGCAATGATGTTCTGGAGCTGTTGGACAAATATCTTATTCCCAATGCTACACAACCA
GAAAGTAAGGTGTTCTACTTGAAAATGAAAGGAGATTATTTTAGGTATCTTTCTGAAGTGGCATCTGGAG
ACAACAAACAAACCACTGTGTCGAACTCCCAGCAGGCTTACCAGGAAGCATTTGAAATTAGTAAGAAAGA
AATGCAGCCTACACACCCAATTCGTCTTGGTCTGGCACTAAATTTCTCAGTCTTTTACTATGAGATTCTA
AACTCTCCTGAAAAGGCCTGTAGCCTGGCAAAAACGGCATTTGATGAAGCAATTGCTGAATTGGATACGC
TGAATGAAGAGTCTTATAAAGACAGCACTCTGATCATGCAGTTACTTAGGGACAATCTCACTCTGTGGAC
ATCGGAAAACCAGGGAGACGAAGGAGACGCTGGAGAGGGAGAGAACTAACTCGAGCATGCATCTAGAGGG
CCCTATTCTATAGTGTCACCTAAATGCTAGAGCTCGCTGATCAGCCTCGACTGTGCCTTCTAGTTGCCAG
CCATCTGTTGTTTGCCCCTCCCCCGTGCCTTCCTTGACCCTGGAAGGTGCCACTCCCACTGTCCTTTCCT
AATAAAATGAGGAAATTGCATCGCATTGTCTGAGTAGGTGTCATTCTATTCTGGGGGGTGGGGTGGGGCA
GGACAGCAAGGGGGAGGATTGGGAAGACAATAGCAGGCATGCTGGGGATGCGGTGGGCTCTATGGCTTCT
GAGGCGGAAAGAACCAGCTGGGGCTCTAGGGGGTATCCCC
[124 nt withheld, positions 1791-1914]
C
[91 nt withheld, positions 1916-2006]
A
[49 nt withheld, positions 2008-2056]
CCTTTGACGTTGGAGTCCACGTTCTTT
[37 nt withheld, positions 2084-2120]
ACCCTATCTCGGTCTATTCTTTTGATTTATAAGGGATTTTGCCGATTTCGGCCTATTGGTTAAAAAATGA
GCTGATTTAACAAAAATTTAACGCGAATTAATTCTGTGGAATGTGTGTCAGTTAGGGTGTGGAAAGTCCC
CAGGCTCCCCAGCAGGCAGAAGTATGCAAAGCATGCATCTCAATTAGTCAGCAACCAGGTGTGGAAAGTC
CCCAGGCTCCCCAGCAGGCAGAAGTATGCAAAGCATGCATCTCAATTAGTCAGCAACCATAGTCCCGCCC
CTAACTCCGCCCATCCCGCCCCTAACTCCGCCCAGTTCCGCCCATTCTCCGCCCCATGGCTGACTAATTT
TTTTTATTTATGCAGAGGCCGAGGCCGCCTCTGCCTCTGAGCTATTCCAGAAGTAGTGAGGAGGCTTTTT
TGGAGGCCTAGGCTTTTGCAAAAAGCTCCCGGGAGCTTGTATATCCATTTTCGGATCTGATCAAGAGACA
GGATGAGGATCGTTTCGCATGATTGAACAAGATGGATTGCACGCAGGTTCTCCGGCCGCTTGGGTGGAGA
GGCTATTCGGCTATGACTGGGCACAACAGACAATCGGCTGCTCTGATGCCGCCGTGTTCCGGCTGTCAGC
GCAGGGGCGCCCGGTTCTTTTTGTCAAGACCGACCTGTCCGGTGCCCTGAATGAACTGCAGGACGAGGCA
GCGCGGCTATCGTGGCTGGCCACGACGGGCGTTCCTTGCGCAGCTGTGCTCGACGTTGTCACTGAAGCGG
GAAGGGACTGGCTGCTATTGGGCGAAGTGCCGGGGCAGGATCTCCTGTCATCTCACCTTGCTCCTGCCGA
GAAAGTATCCATCATGGCTGATGCAATGCGGCGGCTGCATACGCTTGATCCGGCTACCTGCCCATTCGAC
CACCAAGCGAAACATCGCATCGAGCGAGCACGTACTCGGATGGAAGCCGGTCTTGTCGATCAGGATGATC
TGGACGAAGAGCATCAGGGGCTCGCGCCAGCCGAACTGTTCGCCAGGCTCAAGGCGCGCATGCCCGACGG
CGAGGATCTCGTCGTGACCCATGGCGATGCCTGCTTGCCGAATATCATGGTGGAAAATGGCCGCTTTTCT
GGATTCATCGACTGTGGCCGGCTGGGTGTGGCGGACCGCTATCAGGACATAGCGTTGGCTACCCGTGATA
TTGCTGAAGAGCTTGGCGGCGAATGGGCTGACCGCTTCCTCGTGCTTTACGGTATCGCCGCTCCCGATTC
GCAGCGCATCGCCTTCTATCGCCTTCTTGACGAGTTCTTCTGAGCGGGACTCTGGGGTTCGAAATGACCG
ACCAAGCGACGCCCAACCTGCCATCACGAGATTTCGATTCCACCGCCGCCTTCTATGAAAGGTTGGGCTT
CGGAATCGTTTTCCGGGACGCCGGCTGGATGATCCTCCAGCGCGGGGATCTCATGCTGGAGTTCTTCGCC
CACCCCAACTTGTTTATTGCAGCTTATAATGGTTACAAATAAAGCAATAGCATCACAAATTTCACAAATA
AAGCATTTTTTTCACTGCATTCTAGTTGTGGTTTGTCCAAACTCATCAATGTATCTTATCATGTCTGTAT
ACCGTCGACCTCTAGCTAGAGCTTGGCGTAATCATGGTCATAGCTGTTTCCTGTGTGAAATTGTTATCCG
CTCACAATTCCACACAACATACGAGCCGGAAGCATAAAGTGTAAAGCCTGGGGTGCCTAATGAGTGAGCT
AACTCACATTAATTGCGTTGCGCTCACTGCCCGCTTTCCAGTCGGGAAACCTGTCGTGCCAGCTGCATTA
ATGAATCGGCCAACGCGCGGGGAGAGGCGGTTTGCGTATTGGGCGCTCTTCCGCTTCCTCGCTCACTGAC
TCGCTGCGCTCGGTCGTTCGGCTGCGGCGAGCGGTATCAGCTCACTCAAAGGCGGTAATACGGTTATCCA
CAGAATCAGGGGATAACGCAGGAAAGAACATGTGAGCAAAAGGCCAGCAAAAGGCCAGGAACCGTAAAAA
GGCCGCGTTGCTGGCGTTTTTCCATAGGCTCCGCCCCCCTGACGAGCATCACAAAAATCGACGCTCAAGT
CAGAGGTGGCGAAACCCGACAGGACTATAAAGATACCAGGCGTTTCCCCCTGGAAGCTCCCTCGTGCGCT
CTCCTGTTCCGACCCTGCCGCTTACCGGATACCTGTCCGCCTTTCTCCCTTCGGGAAGCGTGGCGCTTTC
TCATAGCTCACGCTGTAGGTATCTCAGTTCGGTGTAGGTCGTTCGCTCCAAGCTGGGCTGTGTGCACGAA
CCCCCCGTTCAGCCCGACCGCTGCGCCTTATCCGGTAACTATCGTCTTGAGTCCAACCCGGTAAGACACG
ACTTATCGCCACTGGCAGCAGCCACTGGTAACAGGATTAGCAGAGCGAGGTATGTAGGCGGTGCTACAGA
GTTCTTGAAGTGGTGGCCTAACTACGGCTACACTAGAAGAACAGTATTTGGTATCTGCGCTCTGCTGAAG
CCAGTTACCTTCGGAAAAAGAGTTGGTAGCTCTTGATCCGGCAAACAAACCACCGCTGGTAGCGGTGGTT
TTTTTGTTTGCAAGCAGCAGATTACGCGCAGAAAAAAAGGATCTCAAGAAGATCCTTTGATCTTTTCTAC
GGGGTCTGACGCTCAGTGGAACGAAAACTCACGTTAAGGGATTTTGGTCATGAGATTATCAAAAAGGATC
TTCACCTAGATCCTTTTAAATTAAAAATGAAGTTTTAAATCAATCTAAAGTATATATGAGTAAACTTGGT
CTGACAGTTACCAATGCTTAATCAGTGAGGCACCTATCTCAGCGATCTGTCTATTTCGTTCATCCATAGT
TGCCTGACTCCCCGTCGTGTAGATAACTACGATACGGGAGGGCTTACCATCTGGCCCCAGTGCTGCAATG
ATACCGCGAGACCCACGCTCACCGGCTCCAGATTTATCAGCAATAAACCAGCCAGCCGGAAGGGCCGAGC
GCAGAAGTGGTCCTGCAACTTTATCCGCCTCCATCCAGTCTATTAATTGTTGCCGGGAAGCTAGAGTAAG
TAGTTCGCCAGTTAATAGTTTGCGCAACGTTGTTGCCATTGCTACAGGCATCGTGGTGTCACGCTCGTCG
TTTGGTATGGCTTCATTCAGCTCCGGTTCCCAACGATCAAGGCGAGTTACATGATCCCCCATGTTGTGCA
AAAAAGCGGTTAGCTCCTTCGGTCCTCCGATCGTTGTCAGAAGTAAGTTGGCCGCAGTGTTATCACTCAT
GGTTATGGCAGCACTGCATAATTCTCTTACTGTCATGCCATCCGTAAGATGCTTTTCTGTGACTGGTGAG
TACTCAACCAAGTCATTCTGAGAATAGTGTATGCGGCGACCGAGTTGCTCTTGCCCGGCGTCAATACGGG
ATAATACCGCGCCACATAGCAGAACTTTAAAAGTGCTCATCATTGGAAAACGTTCTTCGGGGCGAAAACT
CTCAAGGATCTTACCGCTGTTGAGATCCAGTTCGATGTAACCCACTCGTGCACCCAACTGATCTTCAGCA
TCTTTTACTTTCACCAGCGTTTCTGGGTGAGCAAAAACAGGAAGGCAAAATGCCGCAAAAAAGGGAATAA
GGGCGACACGGAAATGTTGAATACTCATACTCTTCCTTTTTCAATATTATTGAAGCATTTATCAGGGTTA
TTGTCTCATGAGCGGATACATATTTGAATGTATTTAGAAAAATAAACAAATAGGGGTTCCGCGCACATTT
CCCCGAAAAGTGCCACCTGACGTCGACGGATCGGGAGATCTCCCGATCCCCTATGGTGCACTCTCAGTAC
AATCTGCTCTGATGCCGCATAGTTAAGCCAGTATCTGCTCCCTGCTTGTGTGTTGGAGGTCGCTGAGTAG
TGCGCGAGCAAAATTTAAGCTACAACAAGGCAAGGCTTGACCGACAATTGCATGAAGAATCTGCTTAGGG
TTAGGCGTTTTGCGCTGCTTCGCGATGTACGGGCCAGATATACGCGTT
Features (pLannotate 1.2.2; 21 found; start..end, strand, type, name):
      1..380     +  enhancer       CMV enhancer: human cytomegalovirus immediate early enhancer
    381..584     +  promoter       CMV promoter: human cytomegalovirus (CMV) immediate early promoter
    580..613     +  LTR            5' LTR (truncated) (fragment): truncated 5' long terminal repeat (LTR) from HIV-1
    629..647     +  promoter       T7 promoter: promoter for bacteriophage T7 RNA polymerase
    709..1446    +  CDS            YWHAB: 1433B_HUMAN - Experimental evidence at protein level: Swiss-Prot protein existence level 1. Adapter protein implicated in the regulation of a large spectrum of both general and specialized signaling pathways. Binds to a large number of partners, usually by recognition of a phosphoserine or phosphothreonine motif. Binding generally results in the modulation of the activity of the binding partner. Negative regulator of osteogenesis. Blocks the nuclear translocation of the phosphorylated form (by AKT1) of SRPK2 and antagonizes its stimulatory effect on cyclin D1 expression resulting in blockage o
   1477..1495    -  promoter       SP6 promoter: promoter for bacteriophage SP6 RNA polymerase
   1521..1745    +  polyA_signal   bGH poly(A) signal: bovine growth hormone polyadenylation signal
   1749..1770    +  promoter       SV40 promoter (fragment): SV40 enhancer and early promoter
   1791..2219    +  rep_origin     f1 ori (sequence partly withheld): f1 bacteriophage origin of replication; arrow indicates direction of (+) strand synthesis
   2233..2562    +  promoter       SV40 promoter: SV40 enhancer and early promoter
   2629..3420    +  CDS            neo: KKA2_KLEPN - Also known as kan, nptII. Experimental evidence at protein level: Swiss-Prot protein existence level 1. Resistance to kanamycin, neomycin, paromomycin, ribostamycin, butirosin and gentamicin B. From Klebsiella pneumoniae.
   3444..3602    +  CDS            ble (fragment): BLE_KLEPN - Experimental evidence at protein level: Swiss-Prot protein existence level 1. Binding protein with a strong affinity to the bleomycin family of antibiotics. Binds to CL990; an antimitotic-antibiotic compound. From Klebsiella pneumoniae.
   3597..3718    +  polyA_signal   SV40 poly(A) signal: SV40 polyadenylation signal
   3791..3807    -  protein_bind   lac operator: The lac repressor binds to the lac operator to inhibit transcription in E. coli. This inhibition can be relieved by adding lactose or isopropyl-β-D-thiogalactopyranoside (IPTG). lac repressor encoded by lacI
   3815..3845    -  promoter       lac promoter: promoter for the E. coli lac operon
   3860..3881    -  protein_bind   CAP binding site: CAP binding activates transcription in the presence of cAMP. E. coli catabolite activator protein
   3894..3986    -  CDS            lacI (fragment): lac repressor; lacI; The lac repressor binds to the lac operator to inhibit transcription in E. coli. This inhibition can be relieved by adding lactose or isopropyl-β-D-thiogalactopyranoside (IPTG).
   4169..4757    -  rep_origin     ori: high-copy-number ColE1/pMB1/pBR322/pUC origin of replication
   4928..5788    -  CDS            AmpR: β-lactamase; bla; confers resistance to ampicillin, carbenicillin, and related antibiotics
   5789..5893    -  promoter       AmpR promoter: bla
   5952..6004    -  misc_feature   bom (fragment): basis of mobility region from pBR322
