[The description below was written by a language model from this plasmid's Addgene catalogue record and pLannotate feature annotations shown in this document.]
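Description:
pcDNA3-HA-14-3-3 beta is a mammalian expression plasmid built on the Invitrogen pcDNA3 backbone, carrying the human YWHAB coding sequence (14-3-3 beta) with an N-terminal HA epitope tag. The sequenced plasmid is about 6.2 kb. It is maintained in E. coli as a high-copy plasmid through a ColE1/pUC-type origin and selected with ampicillin via the β-lactamase gene. An f1 origin is also present, which would permit single-stranded DNA production.

Expression of the insert in mammalian cells is driven by the human cytomegalovirus immediate early enhancer and promoter, and transcripts are terminated by the bovine growth hormone polyadenylation signal. The insert was cloned between BamHI and EcoRI sites, with the 3′ EcoRI site destroyed. It is flanked by a T7 promoter upstream and an inward-facing SP6 promoter downstream; these can serve for in vitro transcription or as sequencing primer sites. The HA tag is recorded in the catalogue fields but is not separately annotated in the feature table; it would presumably lie in the short stretch between the T7 promoter and the annotated YWHAB open reading frame. A second cassette, with the SV40 enhancer/early promoter driving the neomycin phosphotransferase gene followed by the SV40 poly(A) signal, allows G418 selection of stably transfected cells. Short annotated fragments (HIV-1 LTR, ble, lacI, bom) appear to be backbone remnants or sequence-similarity matches rather than functional parts.

14-3-3 beta is an adapter protein that binds phosphoserine or phosphothreonine motifs in many signalling partners. The record does not state a specific purpose, but the design suits transient or stable expression of the tagged protein, which can be detected or immunoprecipitated with anti-HA antibodies.
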