Addgene plasmid #13270: pcDNA3-HA-14-3-3 beta
Depositing lab: Michael Yaffe. Depositing organization: Massachusetts Institute of Technology.
Backbone
  Vector backbone: pcDNA3
  Backbone manufacturer: Invitrogen
  Backbone size w/o insert (bp): 5446
  Vector type: Mammalian Expression
  Selectable markers: Neomycin (select with G418)
Growth in bacteria
  Bacterial resistance: Ampicillin, 100 μg/mL
  Growth temperature: 37°C
  Growth strain: DH5alpha
  Copy number: High Copy
Gene/Insert
  Gene/Insert name: 14-3-3 beta
  Species: H. sapiens (human)
  Entrez Gene: YWHAB (a.k.a. GW128, HEL-S-1, HS1, KCIP-1, YWHAA)
  Tag / fusion protein: HA (N terminal on insert)
  Cloning method: Restriction Enzyme; 5′ cloning site BamHI (not destroyed); 3′ cloning site EcoRI (destroyed during cloning)
  Sequencing primers: 5′ T7
Terms and licenses: Academic/Nonprofit Terms; Industry Terms: Not Available to Industry
How to cite: pcDNA3-HA-14-3-3 beta was a gift from Michael Yaffe (Addgene plasmid # 13270 ; http://n2t.net/addgene:13270 ; RRID:Addgene_13270)
