>Addgene plasmid #13270 | pcDNA3-HA-14-3-3 beta | addgene partial sequence | sequence record 19637 | 13270 with BGH-rev
TATAGAATAGGGCCCTCTAGATGCATGCTCGAGTTAGTTCTCTCCCTCTCCAGCGTCTCCTTCGTCTCCC
TGGTTTTCCGATGTCCACAGAGTGAGATTGTCCCTAAGTAACTGCATGATCAGAGTGCTGTCTTTATAAG
ACTCTTCATTCAGCGTATCCAATTCAGCAATTGCTTCATCAAATGCCGTTTTTGCCAGGCTACAGGCCTT
TTCAGGAGAGTTTAGAATCTCATAGTAAAAGACTGAGAAATTTAGTGCCAGACCAAGACGAATTGGGTGT
GTAGGCTGCATTTCTTTCTTACTAATTTCAAATGCTTCCTGGTAAGCCTGCTGGGAGTTCGACACAGTGG
TTTGTTTGTTGTCTCCAGATGCCACTTCAGAAAGATACCTAAAATAATCTCCTTTCATTTTCAAGTAGAA
CACCTTACTTTCTGGTTGTGTAGCATTGGGAATAAGATATTTGTCCAACAGCTCCAGAACATCATTGCAG
ATGTCCTGCAGTTCTGCCTCTATCTTCTCACGGTACTCTTTGCCCATCTGCTGCTTCTTCTCATTCCTCT
CTGTTTTCTGCTCAATGCTGGAGATGACACGCCAGGAAGAGCGGCGGGCGCCTACCACATTCTTGTAGGC
AACAGAGAGCAGATTTCTCTCTTCGTTGGAGAGTTCATGCCCCTGTTCTGTGACTGCCTTCATGGCTGCA
GCCATATCATCATAGCGCTCAGCCTGCTCAGCGAGTTTGGCTTTCTGTACCA
