>Addgene plasmid #13270 | pcDNA3-HA-14-3-3 beta | addgene partial sequence | sequence record 19638 | T7 5'-TAATACGACTCACTATAGGG-3'
CTACGACGTGCCCGACTACGCCTCCCTCGGATCCATGACCATGGACAAAAGTGAGCTGGTACAGAAAGCC
AAACTCGCTGAGCAGGCTGAGCGCTATGATGATATGGCTGCAGCCATGAAGGCAGTCACAGAACAGGGGC
ATGAACTCTCCAACGAAGAGAGAAATCTGCTCTCTGTTGCCTACAAGAATGTGGTAGGCGCCCGCCGCTC
TTCCTGGCGTGTCATCTCCAGCATTGAGCAGAAAACAGAGAGGAATGAGAAGAAGCAGCAGATGGGCAAA
GAGTACCGTGAGAAGATAGAGGCAGAACTGCAGGACATCTGCAATGATGTTCTGGAGCTGTTGGACAAAT
ATCTTATTCCCAATGCTACACAACCAGAAAGTAAGGTGTTCTACTTGAAAATGAAAGGAGATTATTTTAG
GTATCTTTCTGAAGTGGCATCTGGAGACAACAAACAAACCACTGTGTCGAACTCCCAGCAGGCTTACCAG
GAAGCATTTGAAATTAGTAAGAAAGAAATGCAGCCTACACACCCAATTCGTCTTGGTCTGGCACTAAATT
TCTCAGTCTTTTACTATGAGATTCTAAACTCTCCTGAGA
